Addgene plasmid #169976: pDONR221 CARD8 PAM S297A
Purpose: pDONR221 for Gateway shuttling. Contains CARD8 that is autoprocessing-deficient (S297A) with sgRNA binding site mutations
Depositing lab: Daniel Bachovchin. Depositing organization: Memorial Sloan-Kettering Cancer Center. Publication: Dipeptidyl peptidase 9 sets a threshold for CARD8 inflammasome formation by sequestering its active C-terminal fragment. Sharif H, Hollingsworth LR, Griswold AR, Hsiao JC, Wang Q, Bachovchin DA, Wu H. Immunity. 2021 Jul 13;54(7):1392-1404.e10. doi: 10.1016/j.immuni.2021.04.024. Epub 2021 May 20. PubMed 34019797.
Backbone
  Vector backbone: pDONR221
  Vector type: Gateway cloning vector
Growth in bacteria
  Bacterial resistance: Kanamycin, 50 μg/mL
  Growth temperature: 37°C
  Growth strain: DH5alpha
  Copy number: High Copy
Gene/Insert
  Gene/Insert name: CARD8
  Species: H. sapiens (human)
  Mutation: PAM, S297A
  Entrez Gene: CARD8 (a.k.a. CARDINAL, DACAR, DAKAR, NDPP, NDPP1, TUCAN)
  Cloning method: Gateway Cloning
  Sequencing primers: 5′ M13 F; 3′ M13 R
Terms and licenses: Academic/Nonprofit Terms; Industry Terms: Not Available to Industry
How to cite: pDONR221 CARD8 PAM S297A was a gift from Daniel Bachovchin (Addgene plasmid # 169976 ; http://n2t.net/addgene:169976 ; RRID:Addgene_169976)
