[The description below was written by a language model from this plasmid's Addgene catalogue record and pLannotate feature annotations shown in this document.]
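Description:
pDONR221 CARD8 PAM S297A is a Gateway entry clone of about 4.2 kb, built in the pDONR221 backbone and carrying a mutated human CARD8 coding sequence. It is propagated in E. coli as a high-copy plasmid from a ColE1/pUC-type origin and selected with kanamycin through an aph(3')-Ia (KanR) gene. Although it is named for the donor vector, the annotated sequence shows the CARD8 open reading frame (roughly 1.6 kb) flanked by attL1 and attL2 sites. This is the arrangement expected after a BP recombination has replaced the donor cassette, leaving an entry clone ready for LR reactions. The rrnB T1 and T2 terminators lie upstream of the cassette and insulate the insert from read-through transcription. The short lacI and lacZα fragments and the T7 promoter next to attL2 are backbone remnants. No promoter is positioned to drive CARD8 in mammalian cells, so the plasmid is a shuttling intermediate rather than an expression construct. M13 forward and reverse priming sites flank the insert for sequence verification.

The insert carries two kinds of change. S297A makes the protein autoprocessing-deficient, according to the record. In CARD8 biology, this self-cleavage is generally understood to be needed to release the active C-terminal fragment that forms the inflammasome. The "PAM" mutations alter sgRNA binding sites, presumably so that the cDNA escapes Cas9 cleavage when it is reintroduced into CARD8 knockout cells, although the record does not give the exact changes. The construct is typically used to move this mutant into destination vectors of choice, for example to provide an inactive control in studies of CARD8 inflammasome regulation.
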