Features (pLannotate 1.2.2; 10 found; start..end, strand, type, name):
    400..492     +  CDS            lacI (fragment): lac repressor; lacI; The lac repressor binds to the lac operator to inhibit transcription in E. coli. This inhibition can be relieved by adding lactose or isopropyl-β-D-thiogalactopyranoside (IPTG).
    547..574     -  terminator     rrnB T2 terminator: transcription terminator T2 from the E. coli rrnB gene
    706..749     +  terminator     rrnB T1 terminator: Escherichia coli rrnB; transcription terminator T1 from the E. coli rrnB gene
    796..832     -  CDS            lacZα (fragment): LacZα fragment of β-galactosidase; lacZ fragment
    848..947     +  protein_bind   attL1: mutant version of attL; recombination site for the Gateway® LR reaction LR Clonase™
    953..2563    +  CDS            CARD8: CARD8_HUMAN - Also known as DACAR From Homo sapiens (Human).
   2565..2664    -  protein_bind   attL2: mutant version of attL; recombination site for the Gateway® LR reaction LR Clonase™
   2682..2700    -  promoter       T7 promoter: promoter for bacteriophage T7 RNA polymerase
   2834..3643    +  CDS            KanR: aminoglycoside phosphotransferase; aph(3')-Ia; confers resistance to kanamycin in bacteria or G418 (Geneticin®) in eukaryotes
   3790..217     +  rep_origin     ori (across the origin): high-copy-number ColE1/pMB1/pBR322/pUC origin of replication
>Addgene plasmid #169976 | pDONR221 CARD8 PAM S297A | addgene full sequence | sequence record 332704 | Addgene NGS Result
GAGATACCTACAGCGTGAGCTATGAGAAAGCGCCACGCTTCCCGAAGGGAGAAAGGCGGACAGGTATCCG
GTAAGCGGCAGGGTCGGAACAGGAGAGCGCACGAGGGAGCTTCCAGGGGGAAACGCCTGGTATCTTTATA
GTCCTGTCGGGTTTCGCCACCTCTGACTTGAGCGTCGATTTTTGTGATGCTCGTCAGGGGGGCGGAGCCT
ATGGAAAAACGCCAGCAACGCGGCCTTTTTACGGTTCCTGGCCTTTTGCTGGCCTTTTGCTCACATGTTC
TTTCCTGCGTTATCCCCTGATTCTGTGGATAACCGTATTACCGCCTTTGAGTGAGCTGATACCGCTCGCC
GCAGCCGAACGACCGAGCGCAGCGAGTCAGTGAGCGAGGAAGCGGAAGAGCGCCCAATACGCAAACCGCC
TCTCCCCGCGCGTTGGCCGATTCATTAATGCAGCTGGCACGACAGGTTTCCCGACTGGAAAGCGGGCAGT
GAGCGCAACGCAATTAATACGCGTACCGCTAGCCAGGAAGAGTTTGTAGAAACGCAAAAAGGCCATCCGT
CAGGATGGCCTTCTGCTTAGTTTGATGCCTGGCAGTTTATGGCGGGCGTCCTGCCCGCCACCCTCCGGGC
CGTTGCTTCACAACGTTCAAATCCGCTCCCGGCGGATTTGTCCTACTCAGGAGAGCGTTCACCGACAAAC
AACAGATAAAACGAAAGGCCCAGTCTTCCGACTGAGCCTTTCGTTTTATTTGATGCCTGGCAGTTCCCTA
CTCTCGCGTTAACGCTAGCATGGATGTTTTCCCAGTCACGACGTTGTAAAACGACGGCCAGTCTTAAGCT
CGGGCCCCAAATAATGATTTTATTTTGACTGATAGTGACCTGTTCGTTGCAACAAATTGATGAGCAATGC
TTTTTTATAATGCCAACTTTGTACAAAAAAGCAGGCTTCGCCATGGAAAAAAAGGAGTGTCCAGAAAAGA
GTAGCAGCAGTGAGGAAGAGCTGCCGAGACGGGACAGTGGATCCAGTAGGAACATAGATGCATCCAAACT
CATTAGACTACAAGGATCACGGAAACTGTTGGTTGACAATAGCATACGGGAACTGCAATACACAAAAACT
GGAATTTTTTTTCAGGCTGAGGCCTGTGTGACAAATGATACGGTATACAGGGAGCTACCCTGTGTTTCTG
AGACCCTTTGTGACATCTCACATTTTTTCCAAGAAGATGATGAGACAGAGGCAGAGCCATTATTGTTCCG
TGCTGTTCCTGAGTGTCAACTATCTGGGGGGGACATTCCCAGTGTATCAGAAGAGCAGGAATCTTCAGAG
GGACAAGATTCAGGAGACATTTGCTCAGAAGAGAATCAAATAGTTTCCTCTTATGCTTCTAAAGTCTGTT
TTGAGATCGAAGAAGATTATAAAAATCGTCAGTTTCTGGGGCCTGAAGGAAATGTGGATGTTGAGTTGAT
TGATAAGAGCACAAACAGATACAGCGTTTGGTTCCCCACTGCTGGCTGGTATCTGTGGTCAGCCACAGGC
CTCGGCTTCCTGGTAAGGGATGAGGTCACAGTTACCATCGCCTTCGGCAGCTGGAGTCAGCACCTGGCCC
TGGACCTGCAGCACCATGAACAGTGGCTGGTGGGCGGCCCCTTGTTTGATGTCACTGCAGAGCCAGAGGA
GGCTGTCGCCGAAATCCACCTCCCCCACTTCATCTCCCTCCAAGCAGGTGAGGTGGACGTCTCCTGGTTT
CTCGTTGCCCATTTTAAGAATGAAGGGATGGTCCTGGAGCATCCAGCCCGGGTGGAGCCTTTCTATGCTG
TCCTGGAAAGCCCCAGCTTCGCCCTGATGGGCATCCTGCTGCGGATCGCCAGTGGGACTCGCCTCTCCAT
CCCCATCACTTCCAACACATTGATCTATTATCACCCCCACCCCGAAGATATTAAGTTCCACTTGTACCTT
GTCCCCAGCGACGCCTTGCTAACAAAGGCGATAGATGATGAGGAAGATCGCTTCCATGGTGTGCGCCTGC
AGACTTCGCCCCCAATGGAACCCCTGAACTTTGGTTCCAGTTATATTGTGTCTAATTCTGCTAACCTGAA
AGTAATGCCCAAGGAGTTGAAATTGTCCTACAGGAGCCCTGGAGAAATTCAGCACTTCTCAAAATTCTAT
GCTGGGCAGATGAAGGAACCCATTCAACTTGAGATTACTGAAAAAAGACATGGGACTTTGGTGTGGGATA
CTGAGGTGAAGCCAGTGGATCTCCAGCTTGTAGCTGCATCAGCCCCTCCTCCTTTCTCAGGTGCAGCCTT
TGTGAAGGAGAACCACCGGCAACTCCAAGCCAGGATGGGGGACCTGAAAGGGGTGCTCGATGATCTCCAA
GACAATGAGGTTCTTACTGAGAATGAGAAGGAGCTGGTGGAGCAGGAAAAGACACGGCAGAGCAAGAATG
AGGCCTTGCTGAGCATGGTGGAGAAGAAAGGGGACCTGGCCCTGGACGTGCTCTTCAGAAGCATTAGTGA
AAGGGACCCTTACCTCGTGTCCTATCTTAGACAGCAGAATTTGGACCCAGCTTTCTTGTACAAAGTTGGC
ATTATAAGAAAGCATTGCTTATCAATTTGTTGCAACGAACAGGTCACTATCAGTCAAAATAAAATCATTA
TTTGCCATCCAGCTGATATCCCCTATAGTGAGTCGTATTACATGGTCATAGCTGTTTCCTGGCAGCTCTG
GCCCGTGTCTCAAAATCTCTGATGTTACATTGCACAAGATAAAAATATATCATCATGAACAATAAAACTG
TCTGCTTACATAAACAGTAATACAAGGGGTGTTATGAGCCATATTCAACGGGAAACGTCGAGGCCGCGAT
TAAATTCCAACATGGATGCTGATTTATATGGGTATAAATGGGCTCGCGATAATGTCGGGCAATCAGGTGC
GACAATCTATCGCTTGTATGGGAAGCCCGATGCGCCAGAGTTGTTTCTGAAACATGGCAAAGGTAGCGTT
GCCAATGATGTTACAGATGAGATGGTCAGACTAAACTGGCTGACGGAATTTATGCCTCTTCCGACCATCA
AGCATTTTATCCGTACTCCTGATGATGCATGGTTACTCACCACTGCGATCCCCGGAAAAACAGCATTCCA
GGTATTAGAAGAATATCCTGATTCAGGTGAAAATATTGTTGATGCGCTGGCAGTGTTCCTGCGCCGGTTG
CATTCGATTCCTGTTTGTAATTGTCCTTTTAACAGCGATCGCGTATTTCGTCTCGCTCAGGCGCAATCAC
GAATGAATAACGGTTTGGTTGATGCGAGTGATTTTGATGACGAGCGTAATGGCTGGCCTGTTGAACAAGT
CTGGAAAGAAATGCATAAACTTTTGCCATTCTCACCGGATTCAGTCGTCACTCATGGTGATTTCTCACTT
GATAACCTTATTTTTGACGAGGGGAAATTAATAGGTTGTATTGATGTTGGACGAGTCGGAATCGCAGACC
GATACCAGGATCTTGCCATCCTATGGAACTGCCTCGGTGAGTTTTCTCCTTCATTACAGAAACGGCTTTT
TCAAAAATATGGTATTGATAATCCTGATATGAATAAATTGCAGTTTCATTTGATGCTCGATGAGTTTTTC
TAATCAGAATTGGTTAATTGGTTGTAACACTGGCAGAGCATTACGCTGACTTGACGGGACGGCGCAAGCT
CATGACCAAAATCCCTTAACGTGAGTTACGCGTCGTTCCACTGAGCGTCAGACCCCGTAGAAAAGATCAA
AGGATCTTCTTGAGATCCTTTTTTTCTGCGCGTAATCTGCTGCTTGCAAACAAAAAAACCACCGCTACCA
GCGGTGGTTTGTTTGCCGGATCAAGAGCTACCAACTCTTTTTCCGAAGGTAACTGGCTTCAGCAGAGCGC
AGATACCAAATACTGTTCTTCTAGTGTAGCCGTAGTTAGGCCACCACTTCAAGAACTCTGTAGCACCGCC
TACATACCTCGCTCTGCTAATCCTGTTACCAGTGGCTGCTGCCAGTGGCGATAAGTCGTGTCTTACCGGG
TTGGACTCAAGACGATAGTTACCGGATAAGGCGCAGCGGTCGGGCTGAACGGGGGGTTCGTGCACACAGC
CCAGCTTGGAGCGAACGACCTACACCGAACT
