>Addgene plasmid #169976 | pDONR221 CARD8 PAM S297A | depositor partial sequence | sequence record 329301 | Insert sequence
ATGGAAAAAAAGGAGTGTCCAGAAAAGAGTAGCAGCAGTGAGGAAGAGCTGCCGAGACGGGACAGTGGAT
CCAGTAGGAACATAGATGCATCCAAACTCATTAGACTACAAGGATCACGGAAACTGTTGGTTGACAATAG
CATACGGGAACTGCAATACACAAAAACTGGAATTTTTTTTCAGGCTGAGGCCTGTGTGACAAATGATACG
GTATACAGGGAGCTACCCTGTGTTTCTGAGACCCTTTGTGACATCTCACATTTTTTCCAAGAAGATGATG
AGACAGAGGCAGAGCCATTATTGTTCCGTGCTGTTCCTGAGTGTCAACTATCTGGGGGGGACATTCCCAG
TGTATCAGAAGAGCAGGAATCTTCAGAGGGACAAGATTCAGGAGACATTTGCTCAGAAGAGAATCAAATA
GTTTCCTCTTATGCTTCTAAAGTCTGTTTTGAGATCGAAGAAGATTATAAAAATCGTCAGTTTCTGGGGC
CTGAAGGAAATGTGGATGTTGAGTTGATTGATAAGAGCACAAACAGATACAGCGTTTGGTTCCCCACTGC
TGGCTGGTATCTGTGGTCAGCCACAGGCCTCGGCTTCCTGGTAAGGGATGAGGTCACAGTTACCATCGCC
TTCGGCAGCTGGAGTCAGCACCTGGCCCTGGACCTGCAGCACCATGAACAGTGGCTGGTGGGCGGCCCCT
TGTTTGATGTCACTGCAGAGCCAGAGGAGGCTGTCGCCGAAATCCACCTCCCCCACTTCATCTCCCTCCA
AGCAGGTGAGGTGGACGTCTCCTGGTTTCTCGTTGCCCATTTTAAGAATGAAGGGATGGTCCTGGAGCAT
CCAGCCCGGGTGGAGCCTTTCTATGCTGTCCTGGAAAGCCCCAGCTTCGCCCTGATGGGCATCCTGCTGC
GGATCGCCAGTGGGACTCGCCTCTCCATCCCCATCACTTCCAACACATTGATCTATTATCACCCCCACCC
CGAAGATATTAAGTTCCACTTGTACCTTGTCCCCAGCGACGCCTTGCTAACAAAGGCGATAGATGATGAG
GAAGATCGCTTCCATGGTGTGCGCCTGCAGACTTCGCCCCCAATGGAACCCCTGAACTTTGGTTCCAGTT
ATATTGTGTCTAATTCTGCTAACCTGAAAGTAATGCCCAAGGAGTTGAAATTGTCCTACAGGAGCCCTGG
AGAAATTCAGCACTTCTCAAAATTCTATGCTGGGCAGATGAAGGAACCCATTCAACTTGAGATTACTGAA
AAAAGACATGGGACTTTGGTGTGGGATACTGAGGTGAAGCCAGTGGATCTCCAGCTTGTAGCTGCATCAG
CCCCTCCTCCTTTCTCAGGTGCAGCCTTTGTGAAGGAGAACCACCGGCAACTCCAAGCCAGGATGGGGGA
CCTGAAAGGGGTGCTCGATGATCTCCAAGACAATGAGGTTCTTACTGAGAATGAGAAGGAGCTGGTGGAG
CAGGAAAAGACACGGCAGAGCAAGAATGAGGCCTTGCTGAGCATGGTGGAGAAGAAAGGGGACCTGGCCC
TGGACGTGCTCTTCAGAAGCATTAGTGAAAGGGACCCTTACCTCGTGTCCTATCTTAGACAGCAGAATTT
G
